>Addgene plasmid #244454 | pXeDNA3.1-HsTRPV1 | addgene full sequence | sequence record 490929 | Addgene NGS Result
GACGGATCGGGAGATCTCCCGATCCCCTATGGTGCACTCTCAGTACAATCTGCTCTGATGCCGCATAGTT
AAGCCAGTATCTGCTCCCTGCTTGTGTGTTGGAGGTCGCTGAGTAGTGCGCGAGCAAAATTTAAGCTACA
ACAAGGCAAGGCTTGACCGACAATTGCATGAAGAATCTGCTTAGGGTTAGGCGTTTTGCGCTGCTTCGCG
ATGTACGGGCCAGATATACGCGTTGACATTGATTATTGACTAGTTATTAATAGTAATCAATTACGGGGTC
ATTAGTTCATAGCCCATATATGGAGTTCCGCGTTACATAACTTACGGTAAATGGCCCGCCTGGCTGACCG
CCCAACGACCCCCGCCCATTGACGTCAATAATGACGTATGTTCCCATAGTAACGCCAATAGGGACTTTCC
ATTGACGTCAATGGGTGGAGTATTTACGGTAAACTGCCCACTTGGCAGTACATCAAGTGTATCATATGCC
AAGTACGCCCCCTATTGACGTCAATGACGGTAAATGGCCCGCCTGGCATTATGCCCAGTACATGACCTTA
TGGGACTTTCCTACTTGGCAGTACATCTACGTATTAGTCATCGCTATTACCATGGTGATGCGGTTTTGGC
AGTACATCAATGGGCGTGGATAGCGGTTTGACTCACGGGGATTTCCAAGTCTCCACCCCATTGACGTCAA
TGGGAGTTTGTTTTGGCACCAAAATCAACGGGACTTTCCAAAATGTCGTAACAACTCCGCCCCATTGACG
CAAATGGGCGGTAGGCGTGTACGGTGGGAGGTCTATATAAGCAGAGCTCTCATAATACGACTCACTATAG
GCAGCTTGCTTGTTCTTTTTGCAGAAGCTCAGAATAAACGCTCAACTTTGGCCAGCGGACC
[2517 nt withheld, positions 902-3418]
TGACCGCTGGTCCTTTAGTGAGGGTTAATTAACCAGCCTCAAGAACACCCGAATGGAGTCTCTAAGCTAC
ATAATACCAACTTACACTTTACAAAATGTTGTCCCCCAAAATGTAGCCATTCGTATCTGCTCCTAATAAA
AAGAAAGTTTCTTCACATTCTAAAAAAAAAAAAAAAAACCGGGGGGCCCGTTTAAACCCGCTGATCAGCC
TCGACTGTGCCTTCTAGTTGCCAGCCATCTGTTGTTTGCCCCTCCCCCGTGCCTTCCTTGACCCTGGAAG
GTGCCACTCCCACTGTCCTTTCCTAATAAAATGAGGAAATTGCATCGCATTGTCTGAGTAGGTGTCATTC
TATTCTGGGGGGTGGGGTGGGGCAGGACAGCAAGGGGGAGGATTGGGAAGACAATAGCAGGCATGCTGGG
GATGCGGTGGGCTCTATGGCTTCTGAGGCGGAAAGAACCAGCTGGGGCTCTAGGGGGTATCCCC
[124 nt withheld, positions 3903-4026]
C
[91 nt withheld, positions 4028-4118]
A
[49 nt withheld, positions 4120-4168]
CCTTTGACGTTGGAGTCCACGTTCTTT
[37 nt withheld, positions 4196-4232]
ACCCTATCTCGGTCTATTCTTTTGATTTATAAGGGATTTTGCCGATTTCGGCCTATTGGTTAAAAAATGA
GCTGATTTAACAAAAATTTAACGCGAATTAATTCTGTGGAATGTGTGTCAGTTAGGGTGTGGAAAGTCCC
CAGGCTCCCCAGCAGGCAGAAGTATGCAAAGCATGCATCTCAATTAGTCAGCAACCAGGTGTGGAAAGTC
CCCAGGCTCCCCAGCAGGCAGAAGTATGCAAAGCATGCATCTCAATTAGTCAGCAACCATAGTCCCGCCC
CTAACTCCGCCCATCCCGCCCCTAACTCCGCCCAGTTCCGCCCATTCTCCGCCCCATGGCTGACTAATTT
TTTTTATTTATGCAGAGGCCGAGGCCGCCTCTGCCTCTGAGCTATTCCAGAAGTAGTGAGGAGGCTTTTT
TGGAGGCCTAGGCTTTTGCAAAAAGCTCCCGGGAGCTTGTATATCCATTTTCGGATCTGATCAAGAGACA
GGATGAGGATCGTTTCGCATGATTGAACAAGATGGATTGCACGCAGGTTCTCCGGCCGCTTGGGTGGAGA
GGCTATTCGGCTATGACTGGGCACAACAGACAATCGGCTGCTCTGATGCCGCCGTGTTCCGGCTGTCAGC
GCAGGGGCGCCCGGTTCTTTTTGTCAAGACCGACCTGTCCGGTGCCCTGAATGAACTGCAGGACGAGGCA
GCGCGGCTATCGTGGCTGGCCACGACGGGCGTTCCTTGCGCAGCTGTGCTCGACGTTGTCACTGAAGCGG
GAAGGGACTGGCTGCTATTGGGCGAAGTGCCGGGGCAGGATCTCCTGTCATCTCACCTTGCTCCTGCCGA
GAAAGTATCCATCATGGCTGATGCAATGCGGCGGCTGCATACGCTTGATCCGGCTACCTGCCCATTCGAC
CACCAAGCGAAACATCGCATCGAGCGAGCACGTACTCGGATGGAAGCCGGTCTTGTCGATCAGGATGATC
TGGACGAAGAGCATCAGGGGCTCGCGCCAGCCGAACTGTTCGCCAGGCTCAAGGCGCGCATGCCCGACGG
CGAGGATCTCGTCGTGACCCATGGCGATGCCTGCTTGCCGAATATCATGGTGGAAAATGGCCGCTTTTCT
GGATTCATCGACTGTGGCCGGCTGGGTGTGGCGGACCGCTATCAGGACATAGCGTTGGCTACCCGTGATA
TTGCTGAAGAGCTTGGCGGCGAATGGGCTGACCGCTTCCTCGTGCTTTACGGTATCGCCGCTCCCGATTC
GCAGCGCATCGCCTTCTATCGCCTTCTTGACGAGTTCTTCTGAGCGGGACTCTGGGGTTCGAAATGACCG
ACCAAGCGACGCCCAACCTGCCATCACGAGATTTCGATTCCACCGCCGCCTTCTATGAAAGGTTGGGCTT
CGGAATCGTTTTCCGGGACGCCGGCTGGATGATCCTCCAGCGCGGGGATCTCATGCTGGAGTTCTTCGCC
CACCCCAACTTGTTTATTGCAGCTTATAATGGTTACAAATAAAGCAATAGCATCACAAATTTCACAAATA
AAGCATTTTTTTCACTGCATTCTAGTTGTGGTTTGTCCAAACTCATCAATGTATCTTATCATGTCTGTAT
ACCGTCGACCTCTAGCTAGAGCTTGGCGTAATCATGGTCATAGCTGTTTCCTGTGTGAAATTGTTATCCG
CTCACAATTCCACACAACATACGAGCCGGAAGCATAAAGTGTAAAGCCTGGGGTGCCTAATGAGTGAGCT
AACTCACATTAATTGCGTTGCGCTCACTGCCCGCTTTCCAGTCGGGAAACCTGTCGTGCCAGCTGCATTA
ATGAATCGGCCAACGCGCGGGGAGAGGCGGTTTGCGTATTGGGCGCTCTTCCGCTTCCTCGCTCACTGAC
TCGCTGCGCTCGGTCGTTCGGCTGCGGCGAGCGGTATCAGCTCACTCAAAGGCGGTAATACGGTTATCCA
CAGAATCAGGGGATAACGCAGGAAAGAACATGTGAGCAAAAGGCCAGCAAAAGGCCAGGAACCGTAAAAA
GGCCGCGTTGCTGGCGTTTTTCCATAGGCTCCGCCCCCCTGACGAGCATCACAAAAATCGACGCTCAAGT
CAGAGGTGGCGAAACCCGACAGGACTATAAAGATACCAGGCGTTTCCCCCTGGAAGCTCCCTCGTGCGCT
CTCCTGTTCCGACCCTGCCGCTTACCGGATACCTGTCCGCCTTTCTCCCTTCGGGAAGCGTGGCGCTTTC
TCATAGCTCACGCTGTAGGTATCTCAGTTCGGTGTAGGTCGTTCGCTCCAAGCTGGGCTGTGTGCACGAA
CCCCCCGTTCAGCCCGACCGCTGCGCCTTATCCGGTAACTATCGTCTTGAGTCCAACCCGGTAAGACACG
ACTTATCGCCACTGGCAGCAGCCACTGGTAACAGGATTAGCAGAGCGAGGTATGTAGGCGGTGCTACAGA
GTTCTTGAAGTGGTGGCCTAACTACGGCTACACTAGAAGAACAGTATTTGGTATCTGCGCTCTGCTGAAG
CCAGTTACCTTCGGAAAAAGAGTTGGTAGCTCTTGATCCGGCAAACAAACCACCGCTGGTAGCGGTGGTT
TTTTTGTTTGCAAGCAGCAGATTACGCGCAGAAAAAAAGGATCTCAAGAAGATCCTTTGATCTTTTCTAC
GGGGTCTGACGCTCAGTGGAACGAAAACTCACGTTAAGGGATTTTGGTCATGAGATTATCAAAAAGGATC
TTCACCTAGATCCTTTTAAATTAAAAATGAAGTTTTAAATCAATCTAAAGTATATATGAGTAAACTTGGT
CTGACAGTTACCAATGCTTAATCAGTGAGGCACCTATCTCAGCGATCTGTCTATTTCGTTCATCCATAGT
TGCCTGACTCCCCGTCGTGTAGATAACTACGATACGGGAGGGCTTACCATCTGGCCCCAGTGCTGCAATG
ATACCGCGAGACCCACGCTCACCGGCTCCAGATTTATCAGCAATAAACCAGCCAGCCGGAAGGGCCGAGC
GCAGAAGTGGTCCTGCAACTTTATCCGCCTCCATCCAGTCTATTAATTGTTGCCGGGAAGCTAGAGTAAG
TAGTTCGCCAGTTAATAGTTTGCGCAACGTTGTTGCCATTGCTACAGGCATCGTGGTGTCACGCTCGTCG
TTTGGTATGGCTTCATTCAGCTCCGGTTCCCAACGATCAAGGCGAGTTACATGATCCCCCATGTTGTGCA
AAAAAGCGGTTAGCTCCTTCGGTCCTCCGATCGTTGTCAGAAGTAAGTTGGCCGCAGTGTTATCACTCAT
GGTTATGGCAGCACTGCATAATTCTCTTACTGTCATGCCATCCGTAAGATGCTTTTCTGTGACTGGTGAG
TACTCAACCAAGTCATTCTGAGAATAGTGTATGCGGCGACCGAGTTGCTCTTGCCCGGCGTCAATACGGG
ATAATACCGCGCCACATAGCAGAACTTTAAAAGTGCTCATCATTGGAAAACGTTCTTCGGGGCGAAAACT
CTCAAGGATCTTACCGCTGTTGAGATCCAGTTCGATGTAACCCACTCGTGCACCCAACTGATCTTCAGCA
TCTTTTACTTTCACCAGCGTTTCTGGGTGAGCAAAAACAGGAAGGCAAAATGCCGCAAAAAAGGGAATAA
GGGCGACACGGAAATGTTGAATACTCATACTCTTCCTTTTTCAATATTATTGAAGCATTTATCAGGGTTA
TTGTCTCATGAGCGGATACATATTTGAATGTATTTAGAAAAATAAACAAATAGGGGTTCCGCGCACATTT
CCCCGAAAAGTGCCACCTGACGTC
Features (pLannotate 1.2.2; 22 found; start..end, strand, type, name):
     28..80      -  misc_feature   bom (fragment): basis of mobility region from pBR322
    235..614     +  enhancer       CMV enhancer: human cytomegalovirus immediate early enhancer
    615..818     +  promoter       CMV promoter: human cytomegalovirus (CMV) immediate early promoter
    823..841     +  promoter       T7 promoter: promoter for bacteriophage T7 RNA polymerase
    849..891     +  5'UTR          Xenopus globin 5'-UTR: translational enhancer from the 5'-UTR of the major beta-globin gene of Xenopus laevis
    902..3418    +  CDS            TRPV1 (sequence withheld): TRPV1_HUMAN - Also known as VR1. Experimental evidence at protein level: Swiss-Prot protein existence level 1. Ligand-activated non-selective calcium permeant cation channel involved in detection of noxious chemical and thermal stimuli. Seems to mediate proton influx and may be involved in intracellular acidosis in nociceptive neurons. Involved in mediation of inflammatory pain and hyperalgesia. Sensitized by a phosphatidylinositol second messenger system activated by receptor tyrosine kinases, which involves PKC isozymes and PCL. Activation by vanilloids, like capsaicin, and temperatures high
   3430..3448    -  promoter       T3 promoter: promoter for bacteriophage T3 RNA polymerase
   3449..3574    +  3'UTR          Xenopus globin 3'-UTR: 3'-UTR of the major beta-globin gene of Xenopus laevis
   3633..3857    +  polyA_signal   bGH poly(A) signal: bovine growth hormone polyadenylation signal
   3861..3882    +  promoter       SV40 promoter (fragment): SV40 enhancer and early promoter
   3903..4331    +  rep_origin     f1 ori (sequence partly withheld): f1 bacteriophage origin of replication; arrow indicates direction of (+) strand synthesis
   4345..4674    +  promoter       SV40 promoter: SV40 enhancer and early promoter
   4741..5532    +  CDS            neo: KKA2_KLEPN - Also known as kan, nptII. Experimental evidence at protein level: Swiss-Prot protein existence level 1. Resistance to kanamycin, neomycin, paromomycin, ribostamycin, butirosin and gentamicin B. From Klebsiella pneumoniae.
   5556..5714    +  CDS            ble (fragment): BLE_KLEPN - Experimental evidence at protein level: Swiss-Prot protein existence level 1. Binding protein with a strong affinity to the bleomycin family of antibiotics. Binds to CL990; an antimitotic-antibiotic compound. From Klebsiella pneumoniae.
   5709..5830    +  polyA_signal   SV40 poly(A) signal: SV40 polyadenylation signal
   5903..5919    -  protein_bind   lac operator: The lac repressor binds to the lac operator to inhibit transcription in E. coli. This inhibition can be relieved by adding lactose or isopropyl-β-D-thiogalactopyranoside (IPTG). lac repressor encoded by lacI
   5927..5957    -  promoter       lac promoter: promoter for the E. coli lac operon
   5972..5993    -  protein_bind   CAP binding site: CAP binding activates transcription in the presence of cAMP. E. coli catabolite activator protein
   6006..6098    -  CDS            lacI (fragment): lac repressor; lacI; The lac repressor binds to the lac operator to inhibit transcription in E. coli. This inhibition can be relieved by adding lactose or isopropyl-β-D-thiogalactopyranoside (IPTG).
   6281..6869    -  rep_origin     ori: high-copy-number ColE1/pMB1/pBR322/pUC origin of replication
   7040..7900    -  CDS            AmpR: β-lactamase; bla; confers resistance to ampicillin, carbenicillin, and related antibiotics
   7901..8005    -  promoter       AmpR promoter: bla
