[The description below was written by a language model from this plasmid's Addgene catalogue record and pLannotate feature annotations shown in this document.]
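Description:
pXeDNA3.1-HsTRPV1 is an 8,036-nt dual-system expression plasmid that carries human TRPV1 (also called VR1) in the pXeDNA3.1-LacZ backbone. The backbone is designed so that one construct can express a membrane protein in both mammalian cells and Xenopus oocytes. It is propagated in E. coli through a high-copy ColE1/pUC-type origin and selected with ampicillin via the β-lactamase gene and its own promoter. An f1 phage origin is also present, along with residual lac promoter/operator and short lacI and bom fragments from the vector's ancestry.

The TRPV1 coding sequence (about 2.5 kb) sits downstream of the CMV immediate-early enhancer and promoter, which drives transcription in transfected mammalian cells, with the bovine growth hormone polyadenylation signal terminating the transcript. A T7 promoter lies between the CMV promoter and the insert, and the open reading frame is flanked by the 5' and 3' untranslated regions of the Xenopus laevis major β-globin gene. This layout allows in vitro transcription of cRNA whose globin UTRs typically enhance translation and stability after injection into oocytes. A T3 promoter in reverse orientation lies just after the coding sequence. No epitope tag or fluorescent reporter is annotated. A separate SV40 early promoter drives a neomycin phosphotransferase gene with an SV40 poly(A) signal, which permits G418 selection of stable mammalian lines; the adjacent ble annotation is only a fragment.

TRPV1 is a ligand-gated, non-selective, calcium-permeant cation channel activated by vanilloids such as capsaicin and by noxious heat. The plasmid is therefore suited to heterologous expression of the channel for functional studies in either host system, although the record does not specify particular assays.
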