Addgene plasmid #244454: pXeDNA3.1-HsTRPV1
Depositing lab: Luis Yanez-Guerra. Publication: Development of pXeDNA3.1-LacZ, a Dual-System Plasmid for Membrane Protein Expression in Xenopus and Mammalian Cells. Guan L, Reynoldson TE, Pieroni EM, Dillon JC, Hardege I, Yanez-Guerra LA. MicroPubl Biol. 2025 Dec 1;2025:10.17912/micropub.biology.001866. doi: 10.17912/micropub.biology.001866. eCollection 2025. PubMed 41416011.
Backbone
  Vector backbone: pXeDNA3.1-LacZ
  Vector type: Mammalian Expression ; Xenopus oocyte expression
Growth in bacteria
  Bacterial resistance: Ampicillin, 100 μg/mL
  Growth temperature: 37°C
  Growth strain: DH5alpha
  Copy number: Unknown
Gene/Insert
  Gene/Insert name: Transient receptor potential cation channel subfamily V member 1
  Species: H. sapiens (human)
  Insert size (bp): 2520
  Entrez Gene: TRPV1 (a.k.a. VR1)
Terms and licenses: Academic/Nonprofit Terms; Industry Terms: Not Available to Industry
How to cite: pXeDNA3.1-HsTRPV1 was a gift from Luis Yanez-Guerra (Addgene plasmid # 244454 ; http://n2t.net/addgene:244454 ; RRID:Addgene_244454)
