>Addgene plasmid #244454 | pXeDNA3.1-HsTRPV1 | depositor partial sequence | sequence record 481072 | Sanger read covers CMV promoter–hTRPV1 5' junction , entire hTRPV1 ORF , and hTRPV1‑BGH poly(A) junction
GACGGATCGGGAGATCTCCCGATCCCCTATGGTGCACTCTCAGTACAATCTGCTCTGATGCCGCATAGTT
AAGCCAGTATCTGCTCCCTGCTTGTGTGTTGGAGGTCGCTGAGTAGTGCGCGAGCAAAATTTAAGCTACA
ACAAGGCAAGGCTTGACCGACAATTGCATGAAGAATCTGCTTAGGGTTAGGCGTTTTGCGCTGCTTCGCG
ATGTACGGGCCAGATATACGCGTTGACATTGATTATTGACTAGTTATTAATAGTAATCAATTACGGGGTC
ATTAGTTCATAGCCCATATATGGAGTTCCGCGTTACATAACTTACGGTAAATGGCCCGCCTGGCTGACCG
CCCAACGACCCCCGCCCATTGACGTCAATAATGACGTATGTTCCCATAGTAACGCCAATAGGGACTTTCC
ATTGACGTCAATGGGTGGAGTATTTACGGTAAACTGCCCACTTGGCAGTACATCAAGTGTATCATATGCC
AAGTACGCCCCCTATTGACGTCAATGACGGTAAATGGCCCGCCTGGCATTATGCCCAGTACATGACCTTA
TGGGACTTTCCTACTTGGCAGTACATCTACGTATTAGTCATCGCTATTACCATGGTGATGCGGTTTTGGC
AGTACATCAATGGGCGTGGATAGCGGTTTGACTCACGGGGATTTCCAAGTCTCCACCCCATTGACGTCAA
TGGGAGTTTGTTTTGGCACCAAAATCAACGGGACTTTCCAAAATGTCGTAACAACTCCGCCCCATTGACG
CAAATGGGCGGTAGGCGTGTACGGTGGGAGGTCTATATAAGCAGAGCTCTCATAATACGACTCACTATAG
GCAGCTTGCTTGTTCTTTTTGCAGAAGCTCAGAATAAACGCTCAACTTTGGCCAGCGGACC
[2517 nt withheld, positions 902-3418]
TGACCGCTGGTCCTTTAGTGAGGGTTAATTAACCAGCCTCAAGAACACCCGAATGGAGTCTCTAAGCTAC
ATAATACCAACTTACACTTTACAAAATGTTGTCCCCCAAAATGTAGCCATTCGTATCTGCTCCTAATAAA
AAGAAAGTTTCTTCACATTCTAAAAAAAAAAAAAAAAACCGGTGGGCCCGTTTAAACCCGCTGATCAGCC
TCGACTGTGCCTTCTAGTTGCCAGCCATCTGTTGTTTGCCCCTCCCCCGTGCCTTCCTTGACCCTGGAAG
GTGCCACTCCCACTGTCCTTTCCTAATAAAATGAGGAAATTGCATCGCATTGTCTGAGTAGGTGTCATTC
TATTCTGGGGGGTGGGGTGGGGCAGGACAGCAAGGGGGAGGATTGGGAAGACAATAGCAGGCATGCTGGG
GATGCGGTGGGCTCTATGGCTTCTGAGGCGGAAAGAACCAGCTGGGGCTCTAGGGGGTATCCCC
[124 nt withheld, positions 3903-4026]
C
[91 nt withheld, positions 4028-4118]
A
[49 nt withheld, positions 4120-4168]
CCTTTGACGTTGGAGTCCACGTTCTTT
[37 nt withheld, positions 4196-4232]
ACCCTATCTCGGTCTATTCTTTTGATTTATAAGGGATTTTGCCGATTTCGGCCTATTGGTTAAAAAATGA
GCTGATTTAACAAAAATTTAACGCGAATTAATTCTGTGGAATGTGTGTCAGTTAGGGTGTGGAAAGTCCC
CAGGCTCCCCAGCAGGCAGAAGTATGCAAAGCATGCATCTCAATTAGTCAGCAACCAGGTGTGGAAAGTC
CCCAGGCTCCCCAGCAGGCAGAAGTATGCAAAGCATGCATCTCAATTAGTCAGCAACCATAGTCCCGCCC
CTAACTCCGCCCATCCCGCCCCTAACTCCGCCCAGTTCCGCCCATTCTCCGCCCCATGGCTGACTAATTT
TTTTTATTTATGCAGAGGCCGAGGCCGCCTCTGCCTCTGAGCTATTCCAGAAGTAGTGAGGAGGCTTTTT
TGGAGGCCTAGGCTTTTGCAAAAAGCTCCCGGGAGCTTGTATATCCATTTTCGGATCTGATCAAGAGACA
GGATGAGGATCGTTTCGCATGATTGAACAAGATGGATTGCACGCAGGTTCTCCGGCCGCTTGGGTGGAGA
GGCTATTCGGCTATGACTGGGCACAACAGACAATCGGCTGCTCTGATGCCGCCGTGTTCCGGCTGTCAGC
GCAGGGGCGCCCGGTTCTTTTTGTCAAGACCGACCTGTCCGGTGCCCTGAATGAACTGCAGGACGAGGCA
GCGCGGCTATCGTGGCTGGCCACGACGGGCGTTCCTTGCGCAGCTGTGCTCGACGTTGTCACTGAAGCGG
GAAGGGACTGGCTGCTATTGGGCGAAGTGCCGGGGCAGGATCTCCTGTCATCTCACCTTGCTCCTGCCGA
GAAAGTATCCATCATGGCTGATGCAATGCGGCGGCTGCATACGCTTGATCCGGCTACCTGCCCATTCGAC
CACCAAGCGAAACATCGCATCGAGCGAGCACGTACTCGGATGGAAGCCGGTCTTGTCGATCAGGATGATC
TGGACGAAGAGCATCAGGGGCTCGCGCCAGCCGAACTGTTCGCCAGGCTCAAGGCGCGCATGCCCGACGG
CGAGGATCTCGTCGTGACCCATGGCGATGCCTGCTTGCCGAATATCATGGTGGAAAATGGCCGCTTTTCT
GGATTCATCGACTGTGGCCGGCTGGGTGTGGCGGACCGCTATCAGGACATAGCGTTGGCTACCCGTGATA
TTGCTGAAGAGCTTGGCGGCGAATGGGCTGACCGCTTCCTCGTGCTTTACGGTATCGCCGCTCCCGATTC
GCAGCGCATCGCCTTCTATCGCCTTCTTGACGAGTTCTTCTGAGCGGGACTCTGGGGTTCGAAATGACCG
ACCAAGCGACGCCCAACCTGCCATCACGAGATTTCGATTCCACCGCCGCCTTCTATGAAAGGTTGGGCTT
CGGAATCGTTTTCCGGGACGCCGGCTGGATGATCCTCCAGCGCGGGGATCTCATGCTGGAGTTCTTCGCC
CACCCCAACTTGTTTATTGCAGCTTATAATGGTTACAAATAAAGCAATAGCATCACAAATTTCACAAATA
AAGCATTTTTTTCACTGCATTCTAGTTGTGGTTTGTCCAAACTCATCAATGTATCTTATCATGTCTGTAT
ACCGTCGACCTCTAGCTAGAGCTTGGCGTAATCATGGTCATAGCTGTTTCCTGTGTGAAATTGTTATCCG
CTCACAATTCCACACAACATACGAGCCGGAAGCATAAAGTGTAAAGCCTGGGGTGCCTAATGAGTGAGCT
AACTCACATTAATTGCGTTGCGCTCACTGCCCGCTTTCCAGTCGGGAAACCTGTCGTGCCAGCTGCATTA
ATGAATCGGCCAACGCGCGGGGAGAGGCGGTTTGCGTATTGGGCGCTCTTCCGCTTCCTCGCTCACTGAC
TCGCTGCGCTCGGTCGTTCGGCTGCGGCGAGCGGTATCAGCTCACTCAAAGGCGGTAATACGGTTATCCA
CAGAATCAGGGGATAACGCAGGAAAGAACATGTGAGCAAAAGGCCAGCAAAAGGCCAGGAACCGTAAAAA
GGCCGCGTTGCTGGCGTTTTTCCATAGGCTCCGCCCCCCTGACGAGCATCACAAAAATCGACGCTCAAGT
CAGAGGTGGCGAAACCCGACAGGACTATAAAGATACCAGGCGTTTCCCCCTGGAAGCTCCCTCGTGCGCT
CTCCTGTTCCGACCCTGCCGCTTACCGGATACCTGTCCGCCTTTCTCCCTTCGGGAAGCGTGGCGCTTTC
TCATAGCTCACGCTGTAGGTATCTCAGTTCGGTGTAGGTCGTTCGCTCCAAGCTGGGCTGTGTGCACGAA
CCCCCCGTTCAGCCCGACCGCTGCGCCTTATCCGGTAACTATCGTCTTGAGTCCAACCCGGTAAGACACG
ACTTATCGCCACTGGCAGCAGCCACTGGTAACAGGATTAGCAGAGCGAGGTATGTAGGCGGTGCTACAGA
GTTCTTGAAGTGGTGGCCTAACTACGGCTACACTAGAAGAACAGTATTTGGTATCTGCGCTCTGCTGAAG
CCAGTTACCTTCGGAAAAAGAGTTGGTAGCTCTTGATCCGGCAAACAAACCACCGCTGGTAGCGGTGGTT
TTTTTGTTTGCAAGCAGCAGATTACGCGCAGAAAAAAAGGATCTCAAGAAGATCCTTTGATCTTTTCTAC
GGGGTCTGACGCTCAGTGGAACGAAAACTCACGTTAAGGGATTTTGGTCATGAGATTATCAAAAAGGATC
TTCACCTAGATCCTTTTAAATTAAAAATGAAGTTTTAAATCAATCTAAAGTATATATGAGTAAACTTGGT
CTGACAGTTACCAATGCTTAATCAGTGAGGCACCTATCTCAGCGATCTGTCTATTTCGTTCATCCATAGT
TGCCTGACTCCCCGTCGTGTAGATAACTACGATACGGGAGGGCTTACCATCTGGCCCCAGTGCTGCAATG
ATACCGCGAGACCCACGCTCACCGGCTCCAGATTTATCAGCAATAAACCAGCCAGCCGGAAGGGCCGAGC
GCAGAAGTGGTCCTGCAACTTTATCCGCCTCCATCCAGTCTATTAATTGTTGCCGGGAAGCTAGAGTAAG
TAGTTCGCCAGTTAATAGTTTGCGCAACGTTGTTGCCATTGCTACAGGCATCGTGGTGTCACGCTCGTCG
TTTGGTATGGCTTCATTCAGCTCCGGTTCCCAACGATCAAGGCGAGTTACATGATCCCCCATGTTGTGCA
AAAAAGCGGTTAGCTCCTTCGGTCCTCCGATCGTTGTCAGAAGTAAGTTGGCCGCAGTGTTATCACTCAT
GGTTATGGCAGCACTGCATAATTCTCTTACTGTCATGCCATCCGTAAGATGCTTTTCTGTGACTGGTGAG
TACTCAACCAAGTCATTCTGAGAATAGTGTATGCGGCGACCGAGTTGCTCTTGCCCGGCGTCAATACGGG
ATAATACCGCGCCACATAGCAGAACTTTAAAAGTGCTCATCATTGGAAAACGTTCTTCGGGGCGAAAACT
CTCAAGGATCTTACCGCTGTTGAGATCCAGTTCGATGTAACCCACTCGTGCACCCAACTGATCTTCAGCA
TCTTTTACTTTCACCAGCGTTTCTGGGTGAGCAAAAACAGGAAGGCAAAATGCCGCAAAAAAGGGAATAA
GGGCGACACGGAAATGTTGAATACTCATACTCTTCCTTTTTCAATATTATTGAAGCATTTATCAGGGTTA
TTGTCTCATGAGCGGATACATATTTGAATGTATTTAGAAAAATAAACAAATAGGGGTTCCGCGCACATTT
CCCCGAAAAGTGCCACCTGACGTC
